Addgene plasmid #149379: mUAVbla:tetR 5′
Purpose: mUAVbla containing a tetracycline resistance (tetA) cassette for building Gene Doctoring donor plasmids from pDOC-GG, using BsaI Golden Gate assembly with GGAG and CGCT overhangs
Depositing lab: Mark Pallen. Depositing organization: Quadram Institute Bioscience. Publication: Creation of Golden Gate constructs for gene doctoring. Thomson NM, Zhang C, Trampari E, Pallen MJ. BMC Biotechnol. 2020 Oct 7;20(1):54. doi: 10.1186/s12896-020-00648-5. PubMed 33028286.
Backbone
  Vector backbone: mUAVbla
  Backbone size w/o insert (bp): 3101
  Total vector size (bp): 3671
  Vector type: Bacterial Expression, Synthetic Biology
Growth in bacteria
  Bacterial resistance: Ampicillin and Tetracycline, 100 & 10 μg/mL
  Growth temperature: 37°C
  Growth strain: DH5alpha
  Copy number: High Copy
Gene/Insert
  Gene/Insert name: tetA (alt name: tetR)
  Species: Synthetic; E. coli
  Cloning method: Restriction Enzyme; 5′ cloning site AarI (destroyed during cloning); 3′ cloning site AarI (destroyed during cloning)
  Sequencing primers: 5′ AATAGGCGTATCACGAGGC; 3′ AGCGAGTCAGTGAGCGAG
Terms and licenses: Academic/Nonprofit Terms; Industry Terms: Not Available to Industry
How to cite: mUAVbla:tetR 5′ was a gift from Mark Pallen (Addgene plasmid # 149379 ; http://n2t.net/addgene:149379 ; RRID:Addgene_149379)
