[The description below was written by a language model from this plasmid's Addgene catalogue record and pLannotate feature annotations shown in this document.]
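Description:
mUAVbla:tetR 5′ is a small (about 3.7 kb), high-copy bacterial part plasmid from a Golden Gate toolkit for Gene Doctoring, a recombineering approach to chromosomal modification in E. coli and related bacteria. The backbone, mUAVbla, replicates from a ColE1/pUC-type origin and carries the bla β-lactamase gene under its own promoter, followed by the lambda t0 terminator. Additional terminators (a his operon terminator and a putative bacterial terminator) insulate the cloning region from the backbone. Because the insert is itself a resistance cassette, the plasmid is maintained under dual ampicillin and tetracycline selection.

The payload is a tetracycline resistance cassette encoding TetA, the metal-tetracycline/H+ antiporter that exports the drug. Here "tetR" in the plasmid name denotes tetracycline resistance rather than the repressor, and no TetR repressor coding sequence is annotated. tetA is driven by the native overlapping tetR/tetA promoter region with its tet operator and is closed by the phage T7 early (T7Te) terminator. The cassette is bracketed by a full FRT site upstream and a minimal FRT site downstream, so FLP recombinase should be able to excise the marker after it has served for selection.

The cassette was cloned into the backbone through AarI sites that were destroyed in the process. According to the record, it is released by BsaI with GGAG and CGCT overhangs for ordered assembly into pDOC-GG to build donor plasmids. The "5′" in the name presumably indicates the cassette's position in the assembly, though this is not explained in the record. The depositor and sequencing-derived records annotate the same features, differing only by a 13 bp offset in numbering.
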