Features (pLannotate 1.2.2; 11 found; start..end, strand, type, name):
     14..71      +  terminator     his operon terminator: This putative transcriptin terminator from the E. coli his operon has a 2-bp deletion introduced during synthesis. Its efficiency has not been determined.
    266..854     -  rep_origin     ori: high-copy-number ColE1/pMB1/pBR322/pUC origin of replication
   1037..1131    -  terminator     lambda t0 terminator: transcription terminator from phage lambda
   1143..2003    -  CDS            AmpR: β-lactamase; bla; confers resistance to ampicillin, carbenicillin, and related antibiotics
   2004..2108    -  promoter       AmpR promoter: bla
   2172..2215    -  terminator     bacterial terminator: putative bacterial transcription terminator
   2235..2282    -  protein_bind   FRT: FLP-mediated recombination occurs in the 8-bp core sequence TCTAGAAA (Turan and Bode, 2011). FLP recombinase from the Saccharomyces cerevisiae 2μ plasmid
   2303..2358    +  promoter       tetR/tetA promoters: tetR; overlapping promoters for bacterial tetR and tetA
   2366..3568    +  CDS            tetA: TCR2_ECOLX - Experimental evidence at protein level: Swiss-Prot protein existence level 1. Resistance to tetracycline by an active tetracycline efflux. This is an energy-dependent process that decreases the accumulation of the antibiotic in whole cells. This protein functions as a metal- tetracycline/H(+) antiporter. From Escherichia coli.
   3604..3631    +  terminator     T7Te terminator: phage T7 early transcription terminator
   3634..3667    -  protein_bind   FRT (minimal): supports FLP-mediated excision but not integration (Turan and Bode, 2011) FLP recombinase from the Saccharomyces cerevisiae 2μ plasmid
>Addgene plasmid #149379 | mUAVbla:tetR 5′ | depositor full sequence | sequence record 291998 | mUAVbla:tetR 5′ sequence 3671 bps
TGAGACCCTGCAGTCCGGCAAAAAAGGGCAAGGTGTCACCACCCTGCCCTTTTTCTTTAAAACCGAAAAG
ATTACTTCGCGTTATGCAGGCTTCCTCGCTCACTGACTCGCTGCGCTCGGTCGTTCGGCTGCGGCGAGCG
GTATCAGCTCACTCAAAGGCGGTAATACGGTTATCCACAGAATCAGGGGATAACGCAGGAAAGAACATGT
GAGCAAAAGGCCAGCAAAAGGCCAGGAACCGTAAAAAGGCCGCGTTGCTGGCGTTTTTCCACAGGCTCCG
CCCCCCTGACGAGCATCACAAAAATCGACGCTCAAGTCAGAGGTGGCGAAACCCGACAGGACTATAAAGA
TACCAGGCGTTTCCCCCTGGAAGCTCCCTCGTGCGCTCTCCTGTTCCGACCCTGCCGCTTACCGGATACC
TGTCCGCCTTTCTCCCTTCGGGAAGCGTGGCGCTTTCTCATAGCTCACGCTGTAGGTATCTCAGTTCGGT
GTAGGTCGTTCGCTCCAAGCTGGGCTGTGTGCACGAACCCCCCGTTCAGCCCGACCGCTGCGCCTTATCC
GGTAACTATCGTCTTGAGTCCAACCCGGTAAGACACGACTTATCGCCACTGGCAGCAGCCACTGGTAACA
GGATTAGCAGAGCGAGGTATGTAGGCGGTGCTACAGAGTTCTTGAAGTGGTGGCCTAACTACGGCTACAC
TAGAAGAACAGTATTTGGTATCTGCGCTCTGCTGAAGCCAGTTACCTTCGGAAAAAGAGTTGGTAGCTCT
TGATCCGGCAAACAAACCACCGCTGGTAGCGGTGGTTTTTTTGTTTGCAAGCAGCAGATTACGCGCAGAA
AAAAAGGATCTCAAGAAGATCCTTTGATCTTTTCTACGGGGTCTGACGCTCAGTGGAACGAAAACTCACG
TTAAGGGATTTTGGTCATGAGATTATCAAAAAGGATCTTCACCTAGATCCTTTTAAATTAAAAATGAAGT
TTTAAATCAATCTAAAGTATATATGAGTAAACTTGGTCTGACAGCTCGAGGCTTGGATTCTCACCAATAA
AAAACGCCCGGCGGCAACCGAGCGTTCTGAACAAATCCAGATGGAGTTCTGAGGTCATTACTGGATCTAT
CAACAGGAGTCCAAGCGAGCTCTTACCAATGCTTAATCAGTGAGGCACCTATCTCAGCGATCTGTCTATT
TCGTTCATCCATAGTTGCCTGACTCCCCGTCGTGTAGATAACTACGATACGGGAGGGCTTACCATCTGGC
CCCAGTGCTGCAATGATACCGCGAGATCCACGCTCACCGGCTCCAGATTTATCAGCAATAAACCAGCCAG
CCGGAAGGGCCGAGCGCAGAAGTGGTCCTGCAACTTTATCCGCCTCCATCCAGTCTATTAATTGTTGCCG
GGAAGCTAGAGTAAGTAGTTCGCCAGTTAATAGTTTGCGCAACGTTGTTGCCATTGCTACAGGCATCGTG
GTGTCACGCTCGTCGTTTGGTATGGCTTCATTCAGCTCCGGTTCCCAACGATCAAGGCGAGTTACATGAT
CCCCCATGTTGTGCAAAAAAGCGGTTAGCTCCTTCGGTCCTCCGATCGTTGTCAGAAGTAAGTTGGCCGC
AGTGTTATCACTCATGGTTATGGCAGCACTGCATAATTCTCTTACTGTCATGCCATCCGTAAGATGCTTT
TCTGTGACTGGTGAGTACTCAACCAAGTCATTCTGAGAATAGTGTATGCGGCGACCGAGTTGCTCTTGCC
CGGCGTCAATACGGGATAATACCGCGCCACATAGCAGAACTTTAAAAGTGCTCATCATTGGAAAACGTTC
TTCGGGGCGAAAACTCTCAAGGATCTTACCGCTGTTGAGATCCAGTTCGATGTAACCCACTCGTGCACCC
AACTGATCTTCAGCATCTTTTACTTTCACCAGCGTTTCTGGGTGAGCAAAAACAGGAAGGCAAAATGCCG
CAAAAAAGGGAATAAGGGCGACACGGAAATGTTGAATACTCATACTCTTCCTTTTTCAATATTATTGAAG
CATTTATCAGGGTTATTGTCTCATGAGCGGATACATATTTGAATGTATTTAGAAAAATAAACAAATAGGG
GTTCCGCGACGTCTAAGAAACCATTATTATCATGACATTAACCTATAAAAATAGGCGTATCACGAGGCAG
AATTTCAGATAAAAAAAATCCTTAGCTTTCGCTAAGGATGATTTCTGGAATTCGGTCTCTGGAGGAAGTT
CCTATACTTTCTAGAGAATAGGAACTTCGGAATAGGAACTTCTAGAACTTATCCTAATTTTTGTTGACAC
TCTATCATTGATAGAGTTATTTTACCACTCCCTATCAGTGATAGAGAAAAGTGAAATGAATAGTTCGACA
AAGATCGCATTGGTAATTACGTTACTCGATGCCATGGGGATTGGCCTTATCATGCCAGTCTTGCCAACGT
TATTACGTGAATTTATTGCTTCGGAAGATATCGCTAACCACTTTGGCGTATTGCTTGCACTTTATGCGTT
AATGCAGGTTATCTTTGCTCCTTGGCTTGGAAAAATGTCTGACCGATTTGGTCGGCGCCCAGTGCTGTTG
TTGTCATTAATAGGCGCATCGCTGGATTACTTATTGCTGGCTTTTTCAAGTGCGCTTTGGATGCTGTATT
TAGGCCGTTTGCTTTCAGGGATCACAGGAGCTACTGGGGCTGTCGCGGCATCGGTCATTGCCGATACCAC
CTCAGCTTCTCAACGCGTGAAGTGGTTCGGTTGGTTAGGGGCAAGTTTTGGGCTTGGTTTAATAGCGGGG
CCTATTATTGGTGGTTTTGCAGGAGAGATTTCACCGCATAGTCCCTTTTTTATCGCTGCGTTGCTAAATA
TTGTCACTTTCCTTGTGGTTATGTTTTGGTTCCGTGAAACCAAAAATACACGTGATAATACAGATACCGA
AGTAGGGGTTGAGACGCAATCGAATTCGGTATACATCACTTTATTTAAAACGATGCCCATTTTGTTGATT
ATTTATTTTTCAGCGCAATTGATAGGCCAAATTCCCGCAACGGTGTGGGTGCTATTTACCGAAAATCGTT
TTGGATGGAATAGCATGATGGTTGGCTTTTCATTAGCGGGTCTTGGTCTTTTACACTCAGTATTCCAAGC
CTTTGTGGCAGGAAGAATAGCCACTAAATGGGGCGAAAAAACGGCAGTACTGCTCGGATTTATTGCAGAT
AGTAGTGCATTTGCCTTTTTAGCGTTTATATCTGAAGGTTGGTTAGTTTTCCCTGTTTTAATTTTATTGG
CTGGTGGTGGGATCGCTTTACCTGCATTACAGGGAGTGATGTCTATCCAAACAAAGAGTCATCAGCAAGG
TGCTTTACAGGGATTATTGGTGAGCCTTACCAATGCAACCGGTGTTATTGGCCCATTACTGTTTGCTGTT
ATTTATAATCATTCACTACCAATTTGGGATGGCTGGATTTGGATTATTGGTTTAGCGTTTTACTGTATTA
TTATCCTGCTATCGATGACCTTCATGTTAACCCCTCAAGCTCAGGGGAGTAAACAGGAGACAAGTGCTTA
GTAAGCGGGACTCTGGGGTTCGAAATGACCGACGGCTCACCTTCGGGTGGGCCTTTCTGCGAGGAAGTTC
CTATACTTTCTAGAGAATAGGAACTTCCGCT
