Features (pLannotate 1.2.2; 12 found; start..end, strand, type, name):
      1..58      +  terminator     his operon terminator: This putative transcriptin terminator from the E. coli his operon has a 2-bp deletion introduced during synthesis. Its efficiency has not been determined.
    253..841     -  rep_origin     ori: high-copy-number ColE1/pMB1/pBR322/pUC origin of replication
   1024..1118    -  terminator     lambda t0 terminator: transcription terminator from phage lambda
   1130..1990    -  CDS            AmpR: β-lactamase; bla; confers resistance to ampicillin, carbenicillin, and related antibiotics
   1991..2095    -  promoter       AmpR promoter: bla
   2159..2202    -  terminator     bacterial terminator: putative bacterial transcription terminator
   2222..2269    -  protein_bind   FRT: FLP-mediated recombination occurs in the 8-bp core sequence TCTAGAAA (Turan and Bode, 2011). FLP recombinase from the Saccharomyces cerevisiae 2μ plasmid
   2296..2314    +  protein_bind   tet operator: bacterial operator O1 for the tetR and tetA genes tetracycline repressor TetR
   2318..2353    +  protein_bind   tetracycline response element (fragment): contains seven copies of the tetracycline operator tetO tetracycline repressor TetR
   2353..3555    +  CDS            tetA: TCR2_ECOLX - Experimental evidence at protein level: Swiss-Prot protein existence level 1. Resistance to tetracycline by an active tetracycline efflux. This is an energy-dependent process that decreases the accumulation of the antibiotic in whole cells. This protein functions as a metal- tetracycline/H(+) antiporter. From Escherichia coli.
   3591..3618    +  terminator     T7Te terminator: phage T7 early transcription terminator
   3621..3654    -  protein_bind   FRT (minimal): supports FLP-mediated excision but not integration (Turan and Bode, 2011) FLP recombinase from the Saccharomyces cerevisiae 2μ plasmid
>Addgene plasmid #149379 | mUAVbla:tetR 5′ | addgene full sequence | sequence record 308791 | Addgene NGS Result
TCCGGCAAAAAAGGGCAAGGTGTCACCACCCTGCCCTTTTTCTTTAAAACCGAAAAGATTACTTCGCGTT
ATGCAGGCTTCCTCGCTCACTGACTCGCTGCGCTCGGTCGTTCGGCTGCGGCGAGCGGTATCAGCTCACT
CAAAGGCGGTAATACGGTTATCCACAGAATCAGGGGATAACGCAGGAAAGAACATGTGAGCAAAAGGCCA
GCAAAAGGCCAGGAACCGTAAAAAGGCCGCGTTGCTGGCGTTTTTCCACAGGCTCCGCCCCCCTGACGAG
CATCACAAAAATCGACGCTCAAGTCAGAGGTGGCGAAACCCGACAGGACTATAAAGATACCAGGCGTTTC
CCCCTGGAAGCTCCCTCGTGCGCTCTCCTGTTCCGACCCTGCCGCTTACCGGATACCTGTCCGCCTTTCT
CCCTTCGGGAAGCGTGGCGCTTTCTCATAGCTCACGCTGTAGGTATCTCAGTTCGGTGTAGGTCGTTCGC
TCCAAGCTGGGCTGTGTGCACGAACCCCCCGTTCAGCCCGACCGCTGCGCCTTATCCGGTAACTATCGTC
TTGAGTCCAACCCGGTAAGACACGACTTATCGCCACTGGCAGCAGCCACTGGTAACAGGATTAGCAGAGC
GAGGTATGTAGGCGGTGCTACAGAGTTCTTGAAGTGGTGGCCTAACTACGGCTACACTAGAAGAACAGTA
TTTGGTATCTGCGCTCTGCTGAAGCCAGTTACCTTCGGAAAAAGAGTTGGTAGCTCTTGATCCGGCAAAC
AAACCACCGCTGGTAGCGGTGGTTTTTTTGTTTGCAAGCAGCAGATTACGCGCAGAAAAAAAGGATCTCA
AGAAGATCCTTTGATCTTTTCTACGGGGTCTGACGCTCAGTGGAACGAAAACTCACGTTAAGGGATTTTG
GTCATGAGATTATCAAAAAGGATCTTCACCTAGATCCTTTTAAATTAAAAATGAAGTTTTAAATCAATCT
AAAGTATATATGAGTAAACTTGGTCTGACAGCTCGAGGCTTGGATTCTCACCAATAAAAAACGCCCGGCG
GCAACCGAGCGTTCTGAACAAATCCAGATGGAGTTCTGAGGTCATTACTGGATCTATCAACAGGAGTCCA
AGCGAGCTCTTACCAATGCTTAATCAGTGAGGCACCTATCTCAGCGATCTGTCTATTTCGTTCATCCATA
GTTGCCTGACTCCCCGTCGTGTAGATAACTACGATACGGGAGGGCTTACCATCTGGCCCCAGTGCTGCAA
TGATACCGCGAGATCCACGCTCACCGGCTCCAGATTTATCAGCAATAAACCAGCCAGCCGGAAGGGCCGA
GCGCAGAAGTGGTCCTGCAACTTTATCCGCCTCCATCCAGTCTATTAATTGTTGCCGGGAAGCTAGAGTA
AGTAGTTCGCCAGTTAATAGTTTGCGCAACGTTGTTGCCATTGCTACAGGCATCGTGGTGTCACGCTCGT
CGTTTGGTATGGCTTCATTCAGCTCCGGTTCCCAACGATCAAGGCGAGTTACATGATCCCCCATGTTGTG
CAAAAAAGCGGTTAGCTCCTTCGGTCCTCCGATCGTTGTCAGAAGTAAGTTGGCCGCAGTGTTATCACTC
ATGGTTATGGCAGCACTGCATAATTCTCTTACTGTCATGCCATCCGTAAGATGCTTTTCTGTGACTGGTG
AGTACTCAACCAAGTCATTCTGAGAATAGTGTATGCGGCGACCGAGTTGCTCTTGCCCGGCGTCAATACG
GGATAATACCGCGCCACATAGCAGAACTTTAAAAGTGCTCATCATTGGAAAACGTTCTTCGGGGCGAAAA
CTCTCAAGGATCTTACCGCTGTTGAGATCCAGTTCGATGTAACCCACTCGTGCACCCAACTGATCTTCAG
CATCTTTTACTTTCACCAGCGTTTCTGGGTGAGCAAAAACAGGAAGGCAAAATGCCGCAAAAAAGGGAAT
AAGGGCGACACGGAAATGTTGAATACTCATACTCTTCCTTTTTCAATATTATTGAAGCATTTATCAGGGT
TATTGTCTCATGAGCGGATACATATTTGAATGTATTTAGAAAAATAAACAAATAGGGGTTCCGCGACGTC
TAAGAAACCATTATTATCATGACATTAACCTATAAAAATAGGCGTATCACGAGGCAGAATTTCAGATAAA
AAAAATCCTTAGCTTTCGCTAAGGATGATTTCTGGAATTCGGTCTCTGGAGGAAGTTCCTATACTTTCTA
GAGAATAGGAACTTCGGAATAGGAACTTCTAGAACTTATCCTAATTTTTGTTGAAACTCTATCATTGATA
GAGTTATTTTACCACTCCCTATCAGTGATAGAGAAAAGTGAAATGAATAGTTCGACAAAGATCGCATTGG
TAATTACGTTACTCGATGCCATGGGGATTGGCCTTATCATGCCAGTCTTGCCAACGTTATTACGTGAATT
TATTGCTTCGGAAGATATCGCTAACCACTTTGGCGTATTGCTTGCACTTTATGCGTTAATGCAGGTTATC
TTTGCTCCTTGGCTTGGAAAAATGTCTGACCGATTTGGTCGGCGCCCAGTGCTGTTGTTGTCATTAATAG
GCGCATCGCTGGATTACTTATTGCTGGCTTTTTCAAGTGCGCTTTGGATGCTGTATTTAGGCCGTTTGCT
TTCAGGGATCACAGGAGCTACTGGGGCTGTCGCGGCATCGGTCATTGCCGATACCACCTCAGCTTCTCAA
CGCGTGAAGTGGTTCGGTTGGTTAGGGGCAAGTTTTGGGCTTGGTTTAATAGCGGGGCCTATTATTGGTG
GTTTTGCAGGAGAGATTTCACCGCATAGTCCCTTTTTTATCGCTGCGTTGCTAAATATTGTCACTTTCCT
TGTGGTTATGTTTTGGTTCCGTGAAACCAAAAATACACGTGATAATACAGATACCGAAGTAGGGGTTGAG
ACGCAATCGAATTCGGTATACATCACTTTATTTAAAACGATGCCCATTTTGTTGATTATTTATTTTTCAG
CGCAATTGATAGGCCAAATTCCCGCAACGGTGTGGGTGCTATTTACCGAAAATCGTTTTGGATGGAATAG
CATGATGGTTGGCTTTTCATTAGCGGGTCTTGGTCTTTTACACTCAGTATTCCAAGCCTTTGTGGCAGGA
AGAATAGCCACTAAATGGGGCGAAAAAACGGCAGTACTGCTCGGATTTATTGCAGATAGTAGTGCATTTG
CCTTTTTAGCGTTTATATCTGAAGGTTGGTTAGTTTTCCCTGTTTTAATTTTATTGGCTGGTGGTGGGAT
CGCTTTACCTGCATTACAGGGAGTGATGTCTATCCAAACAAAGAGTCATCAGCAAGGTGCTTTACAGGGA
TTATTGGTGAGCCTTACCAATGCAACCGGTGTTATTGGCCCATTACTGTTTGCTGTTATTTATAATCATT
CACTACCAATTTGGGATGGCTGGATTTGGATTATTGGTTTAGCGTTTTACTGTATTATTATCCTGCTATC
GATGACCTTCATGTTAACCCCTCAAGCTCAGGGGAGTAAACAGGAGACAAGTGCTTAGTAAGCGGGACTC
TGGGGTTCGAAATGACCGACGGCTCACCTTCGGGTGGGCCTTTCTGCGAGGAAGTTCCTATACTTTCTAG
AGAATAGGAACTTCCGCTTGAGACCCTGCAG
